Addgene plasmid #210269: EGFP-NIP45 delta-N2
Purpose: Inducible expression of N-terminally EGFP-tagged NIP45 delta-N2 resistant to siRNA. Use with Flp-In T-Rex system.
Depositing lab: Niels Mailand. Depositing organization: University of Copenhagen. Publication: The SUMO-NIP45 pathway processes toxic DNA catenanes to prevent mitotic failure. Hertz EPT, Vega IA, Kruse T, Wang Y, Hendriks IA, Bizard AH, Eugui-Anta A, Hay RT, Nielsen ML, Nilsson J, Hickson ID, Mailand N. Nat Struct Mol Biol. 2023 Jul 20. doi: 10.1038/s41594-023-01045-0. PubMed 37474739.
Backbone
  Vector backbone: pcDNA5/FRT/TO/EGFP-N
  Backbone manufacturer: Invitrogen
  Vector type: Mammalian Expression
  Selectable markers: Hygromycin ; Blasticidin
Growth in bacteria
  Bacterial resistance: Ampicillin, 100 μg/mL
  Growth temperature: 37°C
  Growth strain: DH5alpha
  Copy number: High Copy
Gene/Insert
  Gene/Insert name: NIP45 delta-N2 (aa 261-419) siRES
  Species: Synthetic
  Mutation: delta-N2, siRES
  Entrez Gene: NFATC2IP (a.k.a. ESC2, NIP45, RAD60)
  Promoter: CMV/TetO2
  Tag / fusion protein: EGFP (N terminal on backbone)
  Cloning method: Restriction Enzyme; 5′ cloning site KpnI (not destroyed); 3′ cloning site NotI (not destroyed)
  Sequencing primers: 5′ CMV-F; 3′ BGH-R
Terms and licenses: Academic/Nonprofit Terms; Industry Terms: Not Available to Industry
How to cite: EGFP-NIP45 delta-N2 was a gift from Niels Mailand (Addgene plasmid # 210269 ; http://n2t.net/addgene:210269 ; RRID:Addgene_210269)
