[The description below was written by a language model from this plasmid's Addgene catalogue record and pLannotate feature annotations shown in this document.]
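Description:
EGFP-NIP45 delta-N2 is a mammalian expression plasmid built on an EGFP-containing derivative of the Invitrogen pcDNA5/FRT/TO backbone and intended for use with the Flp-In T-REx system. In E. coli it is maintained as a high-copy plasmid through a ColE1/pUC-type origin and selected with ampicillin via the bla gene. The sequenced record is 6,329 nt, and its annotated features agree with the catalogue description.

The expression cassette is driven by the CMV immediate-early enhancer and promoter followed by two tet operator sites (CMV/TetO2; the automated annotation labels these short matches as fragments of other Tet-regulated promoters). In cells expressing the Tet repressor, transcription is held off until tetracycline or doxycycline is added. The promoter drives EGFP fused in frame to the N terminus of a truncated NIP45 (gene NFATC2IP), cloned between KpnI and NotI and terminated by the bGH polyadenylation signal. The delta-N2 version retains only residues 261–419, removing the N-terminal portion of the protein, and the synthetic coding sequence carries changes that make it resistant to siRNA ("siRES").

Downstream lies an FRT site placed directly before a hygromycin resistance gene with an SV40 poly(A) signal. In this system, Flp-mediated recombination inserts the plasmid at a genomic FRT site in the host line, which activates hygromycin resistance and yields isogenic single-copy integrants. The blasticidin listed in the record presumably relates to maintaining the Tet repressor in the host line, as no blasticidin resistance gene is annotated on the plasmid. The design supports inducible complementation experiments in which endogenous NIP45 is depleted by siRNA and replaced by the fluorescent truncation mutant, in the context of work on the SUMO-NIP45 pathway and DNA catenane processing.
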