Features (pLannotate 1.2.2; 22 found; start..end, strand, type, name):
    123..502     +  enhancer       CMV enhancer: human cytomegalovirus immediate early enhancer
    503..706     +  promoter       CMV promoter: human cytomegalovirus (CMV) immediate early promoter
    708..727     +  promoter       PLtetO-1 promoter (fragment): modified phage lambda PL promoter with tet operator sites (Lutz and Bujard, 1997)
    729..748     +  promoter       PLtetO-1 promoter (fragment): modified phage lambda PL promoter with tet operator sites (Lutz and Bujard, 1997)
    756..789     +  promoter       TRE3GV promoter (fragment): 3rd-generation Tet-responsive promoter that can be activated by binding of Tet-On® 3G, optimized for retroviral and lentiviral vectors
    877..1593    +  CDS            EGFP: EGFP is a basic (constitutively fluorescent) green fluorescent protein published in 1996, derived from Aequorea victoria. It is reported to be a rapidly-maturing weak dimer with moderate acid sensitivity.
   1645..2121    +  CDS            NFATC2IP (fragment): NF2IP_HUMAN - Also known as NIP45. Experimental evidence at protein level: Swiss-Prot protein existence level 1. In T-helper 2 (Th2) cells, regulates the magnitude of NFAT- driven transcription of a specific subset of cytokine genes, including IL3, IL4, IL5 and IL13, but not IL2. Recruits PRMT1 to the IL4 promoter; this leads to enhancement of histone H4 'Arg-3'-methylation and facilitates subsequent histone acetylation at the IL4 locus, thus promotes robust cytokine expression (By similarity). Down-regulates formation of poly-SUMO chains by UBE2I/UBC9 (By similarity). From Homo sapiens (Human
   2175..2399    +  polyA_signal   bGH poly(A) signal: bovine growth hormone polyadenylation signal
   2403..2424    +  promoter       SV40 promoter (fragment): SV40 enhancer and early promoter
   2445..2678    +  rep_origin     f1 ori (fragment) (sequence partly withheld): f1 bacteriophage origin of replication; arrow indicates direction of (+) strand synthesis
   2683..2730    +  protein_bind   FRT: FLP-mediated recombination occurs in the 8-bp core sequence TCTAGAAA (Turan and Bode, 2011). FLP recombinase from the Saccharomyces cerevisiae 2μ plasmid
   2738..3760    +  CDS            HygR: aminoglycoside phosphotransferase from E. coli; aph(4)-Ia; confers resistance to hygromycin
   3770..3895    +  CDS            ble (fragment): BLE_KLEPN - Experimental evidence at protein level: Swiss-Prot protein existence level 1. Binding protein with a strong affinity to the bleomycin family of antibiotics. Binds to CL990; an antimitotic-antibiotic compound. From Klebsiella pneumoniae.
   3890..4011    +  polyA_signal   SV40 poly(A) signal: SV40 polyadenylation signal
   4084..4100    -  protein_bind   lac operator: The lac repressor binds to the lac operator to inhibit transcription in E. coli. This inhibition can be relieved by adding lactose or isopropyl-β-D-thiogalactopyranoside (IPTG). lac repressor encoded by lacI
   4108..4138    -  promoter       lac promoter: promoter for the E. coli lac operon
   4153..4174    -  protein_bind   CAP binding site: CAP binding activates transcription in the presence of cAMP. E. coli catabolite activator protein
   4187..4279    -  CDS            lacI (fragment): lac repressor; lacI; The lac repressor binds to the lac operator to inhibit transcription in E. coli. This inhibition can be relieved by adding lactose or isopropyl-β-D-thiogalactopyranoside (IPTG).
   4462..5050    -  rep_origin     ori: high-copy-number ColE1/pMB1/pBR322/pUC origin of replication
   5221..6081    -  CDS            AmpR: β-lactamase; bla; confers resistance to ampicillin, carbenicillin, and related antibiotics
   6082..6186    -  promoter       AmpR promoter: bla
   6245..6297    -  misc_feature   bom (fragment): basis of mobility region from pBR322
>Addgene plasmid #210269 | EGFP-NIP45 delta-N2 | addgene full sequence | sequence record 416605 | Addgene NGS Result
GTAGTGCGCGAGCAAAATTTAAGCTACAACAAGGCAAGGCTTGACCGACAATTGCATGAAGAATCTGCTT
AGGGTTAGGCGTTTTGCGCTGCTTCGCGATGTACGGGCCAGATATACGCGTTGACATTGATTATTGACTA
GTTATTAATAGTAATCAATTACGGGGTCATTAGTTCATAGCCCATATATGGAGTTCCGCGTTACATAACT
TACGGTAAATGGCCCGCCTGGCTGACCGCCCAACGACCCCCGCCCATTGACGTCAATAATGACGTATGTT
CCCATAGTAACGCCAATAGGGACTTTCCATTGACGTCAATGGGTGGAGTATTTACGGTAAACTGCCCACT
TGGCAGTACATCAAGTGTATCATATGCCAAGTACGCCCCCTATTGACGTCAATGACGGTAAATGGCCCGC
CTGGCATTATGCCCAGTACATGACCTTATGGGACTTTCCTACTTGGCAGTACATCTACGTATTAGTCATC
GCTATTACCATGGTGATGCGGTTTTGGCAGTACATCAATGGGCGTGGATAGCGGTTTGACTCACGGGGAT
TTCCAAGTCTCCACCCCATTGACGTCAATGGGAGTTTGTTTTGGCACCAAAATCAACGGGACTTTCCAAA
ATGTCGTAACAACTCCGCCCCATTGACGCAAATGGGCGGTAGGCGTGTACGGTGGGAGGTCTATATAAGC
AGAGCTCTCCCTATCAGTGATAGAGATCTCCCTATCAGTGATAGAGATCGTCGACGAGCTCGTTTAGTGA
ACCGTCAGATCGCCTGGAGACGCCATCCACGCTGTTTTGACCTCCATAGAAGACACCGGGACCGATCCAG
CCTCCGGACTCTAGCGTTTAAACTTAAGCTTCCACCATGGTGAGCAAGGGCGAGGAGCTGTTCACCGGGG
TGGTGCCCATCCTGGTCGAGCTGGACGGCGACGTAAACGGCCACAAGTTCAGCGTGTCCGGCGAGGGCGA
GGGCGATGCCACCTACGGCAAGCTGACCCTGAAGTTCATCTGCACCACCGGCAAGCTGCCCGTGCCCTGG
CCCACCCTCGTGACCACCCTGACCTACGGCGTGCAGTGCTTCAGCCGCTACCCCGACCACATGAAGCAGC
ACGACTTCTTCAAGTCCGCCATGCCCGAAGGCTACGTCCAGGAGCGCACCATCTTCTTCAAGGACGACGG
CAACTACAAGACCCGCGCCGAGGTGAAGTTCGAGGGCGACACCCTGGTGAACCGCATCGAGCTGAAGGGC
ATCGACTTCAAGGAGGACGGCAACATCCTGGGGCACAAGCTGGAGTACAACTACAACAGCCACAACGTCT
ATATCATGGCCGACAAGCAGAAGAACGGCATCAAGGTGAACTTCAAGATCCGCCACAACATCGAGGACGG
CAGCGTGCAGCTCGCCGACCACTACCAGCAGAACACCCCCATCGGCGACGGCCCCGTGCTGCTGCCCGAC
AACCACTACCTGAGCACCCAGTCCGCCCTGAGCAAAGACCCCAACGAGAAGCGCGATCACATGGTCCTGC
TGGAGTTCGTGACCGCCGCCGGGATCACTCTCGGCATGGACGAGCTGTACAAGAAGCTTGGTACCGGCGA
AGGGCAAGGGCAAGGGCAAGGGCCGGGCCGCGGCACCCCCCGACTCTTCCCACTCAAAATCCGTTGCCGG
GCTGACCTGGTCAGATTGCCCCTCAGGATGTCGGAGCCCCTGCAGAGTGTGGTGGACCACATGGCCACCC
ACCTTGGGGTGTCCCCAAGCAGGATCCTTTTGCTTTTTGGAGAGACAGAGCTATCACCTACTGCCACTCC
CAGGACCCTAAAGCTCGGAGTGGCTGACATCATTGACTGTGTGGTACTAACAAGTTCTCCAGAGGCCACA
GAGACGTCCCAACAGCTCCAGCTCCGGGTGCAGGGAAAGGAGAAACACCAGACACTGGAAGTCTCACTGT
CTCGAGATTCCCCTCTAAAGACCCTCATGTCCCACTATGAGGAGGCCATGGGACTGTCGGGACGGAAGCT
CTCCTTCTTCTTTGATGGGACAAAGCTTTCAGGCAGGGAGCTGCCAGCTGACCTGGGCATGGAATCTGGG
GACCTCATTGAGGTCTGGGGCTGAGCGGCCGCTCGAGTCTAGAGGGCCCGTTTAAACCCGCTGATCAGCC
TCGACTGTGCCTTCTAGTTGCCAGCCATCTGTTGTTTGCCCCTCCCCCGTGCCTTCCTTGACCCTGGAAG
GTGCCACTCCCACTGTCCTTTCCTAATAAAATGAGGAAATTGCATCGCATTGTCTGAGTAGGTGTCATTC
TATTCTGGGGGGTGGGGTGGGGCAGGACAGCAAGGGGGAGGATTGGGAAGACAATAGCAGGCATGCTGGG
GATGCGGTGGGCTCTATGGCTTCTGAGGCGGAAAGAACCAGCTGGGGCTCTAGGGGGTATCCCC
[124 nt withheld, positions 2445-2568]
C
[91 nt withheld, positions 2570-2660]
AGGGTGATGGTTCACGTACCTAGAAGTTCCTATTCCGAAGTTCCTATTCTCTAGAAAGTATAGGAACTTC
CTTGGCCAAAAAGCCTGAACTCACCGCGACGTCTGTCGAGAAGTTTCTGATCGAAAAGTTCGACAGCGTC
TCCGACCTGATGCAGCTCTCGGAGGGCGAAGAATCTCGTGCTTTCAGCTTCGATGTAGGAGGGCGTGGAT
ATGTCCTGCGGGTAAATAGCTGCGCCGATGGTTTCTACAAAGATCGTTATGTTTATCGGCACTTTGCATC
GGCCGCGCTCCCGATTCCGGAAGTGCTTGACATTGGGGAATTCAGCGAGAGCCTGACCTATTGCATCTCC
CGCCGTGCACAGGGTGTCACGTTGCAAGACCTGCCTGAAACCGAACTGCCCGCTGTTCTGCAGCCGGTCG
CGGAGGCCATGGATGCGATCGCTGCGGCCGATCTTAGCCAGACGAGCGGGTTCGGCCCATTCGGACCGCA
AGGAATCGGTCAATACACTACATGGCGTGATTTCATATGCGCGATTGCTGATCCCCATGTGTATCACTGG
CAAACTGTGATGGACGACACCGTCAGTGCGTCCGTCGCGCAGGCTCTCGATGAGCTGATGCTTTGGGCCG
AGGACTGCCCCGAAGTCCGGCACCTCGTGCACGCGGATTTCGGCTCCAACAATGTCCTGACGGACAATGG
CCGCATAACAGCGGTCATTGACTGGAGCGAGGCGATGTTCGGGGATTCCCAATACGAGGTCGCCAACATC
TTCTTCTGGAGGCCGTGGTTGGCTTGTATGGAGCAGCAGACGCGCTACTTCGAGCGGAGGCATCCGGAGC
TTGCAGGATCGCCGCGGCTCCGGGCGTATATGCTCCGCATTGGTCTTGACCAACTCTATCAGAGCTTGGT
TGACGGCAATTTCGATGATGCAGCTTGGGCGCAGGGTCGATGCGACGCAATCGTCCGATCCGGAGCCGGG
ACTGTCGGGCGTACACAAATCGCCCGCAGAAGCGCGGCCGTCTGGACCGATGGCTGTGTAGAAGTACTCG
CCGATAGTGGAAACCGACGCCCCAGCACTCGTCCGAGGGCAAAGGAATAGCACGTACTACGAGATTTCGA
TTCCACCGCCGCCTTCTATGAAAGGTTGGGCTTCGGAATCGTTTTCCGGGACGCCGGCTGGATGATCCTC
CAGCGCGGGGATCTCATGCTGGAGTTCTTCGCCCACCCCAACTTGTTTATTGCAGCTTATAATGGTTACA
AATAAAGCAATAGCATCACAAATTTCACAAATAAAGCATTTTTTTCACTGCATTCTAGTTGTGGTTTGTC
CAAACTCATCAATGTATCTTATCATGTCTGTATACCGTCGACCTCTAGCTAGAGCTTGGCGTAATCATGG
TCATAGCTGTTTCCTGTGTGAAATTGTTATCCGCTCACAATTCCACACAACATACGAGCCGGAAGCATAA
AGTGTAAAGCCTGGGGTGCCTAATGAGTGAGCTAACTCACATTAATTGCGTTGCGCTCACTGCCCGCTTT
CCAGTCGGGAAACCTGTCGTGCCAGCTGCATTAATGAATCGGCCAACGCGCGGGGAGAGGCGGTTTGCGT
ATTGGGCGCTCTTCCGCTTCCTCGCTCACTGACTCGCTGCGCTCGGTCGTTCGGCTGCGGCGAGCGGTAT
CAGCTCACTCAAAGGCGGTAATACGGTTATCCACAGAATCAGGGGATAACGCAGGAAAGAACATGTGAGC
AAAAGGCCAGCAAAAGGCCAGGAACCGTAAAAAGGCCGCGTTGCTGGCGTTTTTCCATAGGCTCCGCCCC
CCTGACGAGCATCACAAAAATCGACGCTCAAGTCAGAGGTGGCGAAACCCGACAGGACTATAAAGATACC
AGGCGTTTCCCCCTGGAAGCTCCCTCGTGCGCTCTCCTGTTCCGACCCTGCCGCTTACCGGATACCTGTC
CGCCTTTCTCCCTTCGGGAAGCGTGGCGCTTTCTCATAGCTCACGCTGTAGGTATCTCAGTTCGGTGTAG
GTCGTTCGCTCCAAGCTGGGCTGTGTGCACGAACCCCCCGTTCAGCCCGACCGCTGCGCCTTATCCGGTA
ACTATCGTCTTGAGTCCAACCCGGTAAGACACGACTTATCGCCACTGGCAGCAGCCACTGGTAACAGGAT
TAGCAGAGCGAGGTATGTAGGCGGTGCTACAGAGTTCTTGAAGTGGTGGCCTAACTACGGCTACACTAGA
AGAACAGTATTTGGTATCTGCGCTCTGCTGAAGCCAGTTACCTTCGGAAAAAGAGTTGGTAGCTCTTGAT
CCGGCAAACAAACCACCGCTGGTAGCGGTGGTTTTTTTGTTTGCAAGCAGCAGATTACGCGCAGAAAAAA
AGGATCTCAAGAAGATCCTTTGATCTTTTCTACGGGGTCTGACGCTCAGTGGAACGAAAACTCACGTTAA
GGGATTTTGGTCATGAGATTATCAAAAAGGATCTTCACCTAGATCCTTTTAAATTAAAAATGAAGTTTTA
AATCAATCTAAAGTATATATGAGTAAACTTGGTCTGACAGTTACCAATGCTTAATCAGTGAGGCACCTAT
CTCAGCGATCTGTCTATTTCGTTCATCCATAGTTGCCTGACTCCCCGTCGTGTAGATAACTACGATACGG
GAGGGCTTACCATCTGGCCCCAGTGCTGCAATGATACCGCGAGACCCACGCTCACCGGCTCCAGATTTAT
CAGCAATAAACCAGCCAGCCGGAAGGGCCGAGCGCAGAAGTGGTCCTGCAACTTTATCCGCCTCCATCCA
GTCTATTAATTGTTGCCGGGAAGCTAGAGTAAGTAGTTCGCCAGTTAATAGTTTGCGCAACGTTGTTGCC
ATTGCTACAGGCATCGTGGTGTCACGCTCGTCGTTTGGTATGGCTTCATTCAGCTCCGGTTCCCAACGAT
CAAGGCGAGTTACATGATCCCCCATGTTGTGCAAAAAAGCGGTTAGCTCCTTCGGTCCTCCGATCGTTGT
CAGAAGTAAGTTGGCCGCAGTGTTATCACTCATGGTTATGGCAGCACTGCATAATTCTCTTACTGTCATG
CCATCCGTAAGATGCTTTTCTGTGACTGGTGAGTACTCAACCAAGTCATTCTGAGAATAGTGTATGCGGC
GACCGAGTTGCTCTTGCCCGGCGTCAATACGGGATAATACCGCGCCACATAGCAGAACTTTAAAAGTGCT
CATCATTGGAAAACGTTCTTCGGGGCGAAAACTCTCAAGGATCTTACCGCTGTTGAGATCCAGTTCGATG
TAACCCACTCGTGCACCCAACTGATCTTCAGCATCTTTTACTTTCACCAGCGTTTCTGGGTGAGCAAAAA
CAGGAAGGCAAAATGCCGCAAAAAAGGGAATAAGGGCGACACGGAAATGTTGAATACTCATACTCTTCCT
TTTTCAATATTATTGAAGCATTTATCAGGGTTATTGTCTCATGAGCGGATACATATTTGAATGTATTTAG
AAAAATAAACAAATAGGGGTTCCGCGCACATTTCCCCGAAAAGTGCCACCTGACGTCGACGGATCGGGAG
ATCTCCCGATCCCCTATGGTGCACTCTCAGTACAATCTGCTCTGATGCCGCATAGTTAAGCCAGTATCTG
CTCCCTGCTTGTGTGTTGGAGGTCGCTGA
